Addgene plasmid #147918: pAc5.1B-lambdaN-HA-DmRUMP_342-563_X
Purpose: Insect Expression of DmRUMP-del342-563
Depositing lab: Elisa Izaurralde. Depositing organization: Max Planck Institute for Developmental Biology.
Backbone
  Vector backbone: Unknown
  Vector type: Insect Expression
Growth in bacteria
  Bacterial resistance: Ampicillin, 100 μg/mL
  Growth temperature: 37°C
  Growth strain: DH5alpha
  Copy number: Low Copy
Gene/Insert
  Gene/Insert name: DmRUMP-del342-563
  Species: D. melanogaster (fly)
  Entrez Gene: rump (a.k.a. Dmel_CG9373, CG9373, Dmel\CG9373, HnRNP-S5, Hrp59, S5, cg9373, hnRNP M, hrp59, p70, p75)
  Cloning method: Unknown
Terms and licenses: Academic/Nonprofit Terms; Industry Terms: Not Available to Industry
Depositor comments: ORF extracted from NCBI: NM_141642.1 Plasmids from this collection were made available to the research community and donated after the lab closed. Please note that the sequence provided by the depositing laboratory may be theoretical/predicted or based on Sanger sequencing results. There may be discrepancies between sequencing results obtained by Addgene and the depositor sequence. If an Addgene verified sequence is not available, please contact before placing your order to request that our lab fully sequence the plasmid.
How to cite: pAc5.1B-lambdaN-HA-DmRUMP_342-563_X was a gift from Elisa Izaurralde (Addgene plasmid # 147918 ; http://n2t.net/addgene:147918 ; RRID:Addgene_147918)
