[The description below was written by a language model from this plasmid's Addgene catalogue record and pLannotate feature annotations shown in this document.]
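Description:
pAc5.1B-lambdaN-HA-DmRUMP_342-563_X is an insect-cell expression plasmid of about 6.1 kb. The catalogue lists its backbone as unknown, although the name and annotated features point to a pAc5.1-type vector. It is propagated in E. coli through a ColE1/pUC-type origin and selected with ampicillin via the β-lactamase gene and its bla promoter. The origin is annotated as a high-copy type, whereas the catalogue entry records the plasmid as low copy. A partial tetracycline-resistance fragment and a short SV40 large T antigen fragment are also annotated. These appear to be backbone remnants rather than functional elements.

Expression is driven by the Drosophila melanogaster actin 5C promoter, a strong constitutive promoter commonly used in fly cell lines, and transcripts are terminated by an SV40 polyadenylation signal. Immediately downstream of the promoter lies a short fragment of the bacteriophage lambda N protein, the peptide that binds boxB RNA hairpins. It is followed by an HA epitope (the match covers roughly a single HA repeat) and then the insert. The insert derives from the fly gene rump (CG9373, an hnRNP M-type protein also known as Hrp59). The name suggests residues 342–563, while the purpose and insert fields label it "del342-563", so the record is ambiguous as to whether this region is retained or deleted. The roughly 700 nt between the HA and V5 annotations seems more in keeping with a fragment. A vector V5 tag is annotated downstream, but the record does not state whether it is in frame or preceded by a stop codon.

The lambdaN-HA arrangement is typical of tethering assays, in which the fusion protein is recruited to a boxB-containing reporter mRNA to test its effect on that transcript. The record itself states only insect expression as the purpose.
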