Features (pLannotate 1.2.2; 10 found; start..end, strand, type, name):
     56..2568    +  promoter       Ac5 promoter: Drosophila melanogaster actin 5C promoter
   2588..2653    +  CDS            N (fragment): REGN_LAMBD - Experimental evidence at protein level: Swiss-Prot protein existence level 1. Plays a role as a transcriptional antitermination factor that allows the virus to initiate its lytic phase. Activates expression of the delayed viral early genes by modifying host RNA polymerase (RNAP) into a form that is resistant to termination signals. This antitermination function requires the host NusA protein which serves to stabilize the interaction between antitermination protein N and host RNA polymerase. From Escherichia phage lambda (Bacteriophage lambda).
   2678..2704    +  CDS            3xHA (fragment): three tandem HA epitope tags
   3414..3455    +  CDS            V5 tag: epitope tag from simian virus 5
   3555..3689    -  polyA_signal   SV40 poly(A) signal: SV40 polyadenylation signal
   3712..3796    -  CDS            large T antigen (fragment): large T antigen from SV40 (simian virus 40)
   3797..4267    +  CDS            TcR (fragment): tetracycline efflux protein; tet; confers resistance to tetracycline
   4311..4899    -  rep_origin     ori: high-copy-number ColE1/pMB1/pBR322/pUC origin of replication
   5070..5930    -  CDS            AmpR: β-lactamase; bla; confers resistance to ampicillin, carbenicillin, and related antibiotics
   5931..6035    -  promoter       AmpR promoter: bla
>Addgene plasmid #147918 | pAc5.1B-lambdaN-HA-DmRUMP_342-563_X | depositor full sequence | sequence record 290365 | Full Sequence
CTTCAAGGAATTAATTCTATATTCTAAAAACACAAATGATACTTCTAAAAAAAATCATGAATGGCATCAA
CTCTGAATCAAATCTTTGCAGATGCACCTACTTCTCATTTCCACTGTCACATCATTTTTCCAGATCTCGC
TGCCTGTTATGTGGCCCACAAACCAAGACACGTTTTATGGCCATTAAAGCTGGCTGATCGTCGCCAAACA
CCAAATACATATCAATATGTACATTCGAGAAAGAAGCGATCAAAGAAGCGTCTTCGGGCGAGTAGGAGAA
TGCGGAGGAGAAGGAGAACGAGCTGATCTAGTATCTCTCCACAATCCAATGCCAACTGACCAACTGGCCA
TATTCGGAGCAATTTGAAGCCAATTTCCATCGCCTGGCGATCGCTCCATTCTTGGCTATATGTTTTTCAC
CGTTCCCGGGGCCATTTTCAAAGACTCGTCGGTAAGATAAGATTGTGTCACTCGCTGTCTCTCTTCATTT
GTCGAAGAATGCTGAGGAATTTCGCGATGACGTCGGCGAGTATTTTGAAGAATGAGAATAATTTGTATTT
ATACGAAAATCAGTTAGTGGAATTTTCTACAAAAACATGTTATCTATAGATAATTTTGTTGCAAAATATG
TTGACTATGACAAAGATTGTATGTATATACCTTTAATGTATTCTCATTTTCTTATGTATTTATAATGGCA
ATGATGATACTGATGATATTTTAAGATGATGCCAGACCACAGGCTGATTTCTGCGTCTTTTGCCGAACGC
AGTGCATGTGCGGTTGTTGTTTTTTGGAATAGTTTCAATTTTCGGACTGTCCGCTTTGATTTCAGTTTCT
TGGCTTATTCAAAAAGCAAAGTAAAGCCAAAAAAGCGAGATGGCAATACCAAATGCGGCAAAACGGTAGT
GGAAGGAAAGGGGTGCGGGGCAGCGGAAGGAAGGGTGGGGCGGGGCGTGGCGGGGTCTGTGGCTGGGCGC
GACGTCACCGACGTTGGAGCCACTCCTTTGACCATGTGTGCGTGTGTGTATTATTCGTGTCTCGCCACTC
GCCGGTTGTTTTTTTCTTTTTATCTCGCTCTCTCTAGCGCCATCTCGTACGCATGCTCAACGCACCGCAT
GTTGCCGTGTCCTTTATGCGTCATTTTGGCTCGAAATAGGCAATTATTTAAACAAAGATTAGTCAACGAA
AACGCTAAAATAAATAAGTCTACAATATGGTTACTTATTGCCATGTGTGTGCAGCCAACGATAGCAACAA
AAGCAACAACACAGTGGCTTTCCCTCTTTCACTTTTTGTTTGCAAGCGCGTGCGAGCAAGACGGCACGAC
CGGCAAACGCAATTACGCTGACAAAGAGCAGACGAAGTTTTGGCCGAAAAACATCAAGGCGCCTGATACG
AATGCATTTGCAATAACAATTGCGATATTTAATATTGTTTATGAAGCTGTTTGACTTCAAAACACACAAA
AAAAAAAATAAAACAAATTATTTGAAAGAGAATTAGGAATCGGACAGCTTATCGTTACGGGCTAACAGCA
CACCGAGACGAAATAGCTTACCTGACGTCACAGCCTCTGGAAGAACTGCCGCCAAGCAGAGAGAGAGAGA
AAAAGAGGGAGAGCAGCTTAGACCGCATGTGCTTGTGTGTGAGGCGTCTCTCTCTTCGTCTCCTGTTTGC
GCAAACGCATAGACTGCACTGAGAAAATCGATTACCTATTTTTTATGAATGAATATTTGCACTATTACTA
TTCAAAACTATTAAGATAGCAATCACATTCAATAGCCAAATACTATACCACCTGAGCGATGCAACGAAAT
GATCAATTTGAGCAAAAATGCTGCATATTTAGGACGGCATCATTATAGAAATGCTTCTTGCTGTGTACTT
TTCTCTCGTCTGGCAGCTGTTTCGCCGTTATTGTTAAAACCGGCTTAAGTTAGGTGTGTTTTCTACGACT
AGTGATGCCCCTACTAGAAGATGTGTGTTGCACAAATGTCCCTGAATAACCAATTTGAAGTGCAGATAGC
AGTAAACGTAAGCTAATATGAATATTATTTAACTGTAATGTTTTAATATCGCTGGACATTACTAATAAAC
CCACTATAAACACATGTACATATGTATGTTTTGGCATACAATGAGTAGTTGGGGAAAAAATGTGTAAAAG
CACCGTGACCATCACAGCATAAAGATAACCAGCTGAAGTATCGAATATGAGTAACCCCCAAATTGAATCA
CATGCCGCAACTGATAGGACCCATGGAAGTACACTCTTCATGGCGATATACAAGACACACACAAGCACGA
ACACCCAGTTGCGGAGGAAATTCTCCGTAAATGAAAACCCAATCGGCGAACAATTCATACCCATATATGG
TAAAAGTTTTGAACGCGACTTGAGAGCGGAGAGCATTGCGGCTGATAAGGTTTTAGCGCTAAGCGGGCTT
TATAAAACGGGCTGCGGGACCAGTTTTCATATCACTACCGTTTGAGTTCTTGTGCTGTGTGGATACTCCT
CCCGACACAAAGCCGCTCCATCAGCCAGCAGTCGTCTAATCCAGAGACCCCGGATCGGGGTACCAACATG
GACGCACAAACACGACGACGTGAGCGTCGCGCTGAGAAACAAGCTCAATGGAAAGCTGCAAACGGTGGAT
CTCCTCCACATATGGCTTACCCATACGATGTTCCAGATTACGCTCCTCCAAGCTTGAACCTTCCCAATGG
TGGTCAGAGCCAGGGCCAGTTGCTTGGCAACGCTCAGCAGGGATCTCAGCTGGGATCGGTGGGTAGCCAA
CCAAACAGCAGCGCTGTTAGCAACGCCACGACAAACCTGCTTAACAACCTGACCGGCGTTATGTTTGGCA
ATCATGCGGCAGTGCAGCCATCGCCTGTAGCTCCGGTGCAAAAGCCTAGCCTAGGAAACAATACCGGTTC
CGGCGGATTGAACCTAAACAATCTGAATCCCAGCATTTTGGCTGCCGTGGTCGGCAATCTTGGTAACCAG
GGAGGGAATTTAAGCAATCCCTTGCTGTCCTCTTCGCTGAGCAACCTGGGTCTCAATCTGGGCAACTCCG
GCAATGATGACAACCTGCCGCCAAGCAATGTGGGTCTTTCAAACAACTACAGCAGCGGCGGCACCGGTGG
TGGCAATAGCTATAGCTCTGGAAACAACTACAGCGGCGGTGGCGGCTCCAGCAATTTGGGATACAATGCT
TACAGCAGCTCTGGTGGAATGGGCGGCGGCAACGGAGGAGTTGGTGTTGATGGCAACGATTACAACACTG
GCAATCCATTGGATGTCTATGGCGGCGGCAGCAACGTGGGCAATTCCAACGTTGGCTCGGCCAATGCTGT
CGGTGCTTCTCGAAAGTCGGACTAACTCGAGTCTAGAGGGCCCGCGGTTCGAAGGTAAGCCTATCCCTAA
CCCTCTCCTCGGTCTCGATTCTACGCGTACCGGTCATCATCACCATCACCATTGAGTTTAAACCCGCTGA
TCAGCCTCGACTGTGCCTTCTAAGGCCTGAGCTCGCTGATCAGCCTCGATCGAGGATCCAGACATGATAA
GATACATTGATGAGTTTGGACAAACCACAACTAGAATGCAGTGAAAAAAATGCTTTATTTGTGAAATTTG
TGATGCTATTGCTTTATTTGTAACCATTATAAGCTGCAATAAACAAGTTAACAACAACAATTGCATTCAT
TTTATGTTTCAGGTTCAGGGGGAGGTGTGGGAGGTTTTTTAAAGCAAGTAAAACCTCTACAAATGTGGTA
TGGCTGATTATGATCAGTCGACCGATGCCCTTGAGAGCCTTCAACCCAGTCAGCTCCTTCCGGTGGGCGC
GGGGCATGACTATCGTCGCCGCACTTATGACTGTCTTCTTTATCATGCAACTCGTAGGACAGGTGCCGGC
AGCGCTCTGGGTCATTTTCGGCGAGGACCGCTTTCGCTGGAGCGCGACGATGATCGGCCTGTCGCTTGCG
GTATTCGGAATCTTGCACGCCCTCGCTCAAGCCTTCGTCACTGGTCCCGCCACCAAACGTTTCGGCGAGA
AGCAGGCCATTATCGCCGGCATGGCGGCCGACGCGCTGGGCTACGTCTTGCTGGCGTTCGCGACGCGAGG
CTGGATGGCCTTCCCCATTATGATTCTTCTCGCTTCCGGCGGCATCGGGATGCCCGCGTTGCAGGCCATG
CTGTCCAGGCAGGTAGATGACGACCATCAGGGACAGCTTCAAGGATCGCTCGCGGCTCTTACCAGCCAGC
AAAAGGCCAGGAACCGTAAAAAGGCCGCGTTGCTGGCGTTTTTCCATAGGCTCCGCCCCCCTGACGAGCA
TCACAAAAATCGACGCTCAAGTCAGAGGTGGCGAAACCCGACAGGACTATAAAGATACCAGGCGTTTCCC
CCTGGAAGCTCCCTCGTGCGCTCTCCTGTTCCGACCCTGCCGCTTACCGGATACCTGTCCGCCTTTCTCC
CTTCGGGAAGCGTGGCGCTTTCTCAATGCTCACGCTGTAGGTATCTCAGTTCGGTGTAGGTCGTTCGCTC
CAAGCTGGGCTGTGTGCACGAACCCCCCGTTCAGCCCGACCGCTGCGCCTTATCCGGTAACTATCGTCTT
GAGTCCAACCCGGTAAGACACGACTTATCGCCACTGGCAGCAGCCACTGGTAACAGGATTAGCAGAGCGA
GGTATGTAGGCGGTGCTACAGAGTTCTTGAAGTGGTGGCCTAACTACGGCTACACTAGAAGGACAGTATT
TGGTATCTGCGCTCTGCTGAAGCCAGTTACCTTCGGAAAAAGAGTTGGTAGCTCTTGATCCGGCAAACAA
ACCACCGCTGGTAGCGGTGGTTTTTTTGTTTGCAAGCAGCAGATTACGCGCAGAAAAAAAGGATCTCAAG
AAGATCCTTTGATCTTTTCTACGGGGTCTGACGCTCAGTGGAACGAAAACTCACGTTAAGGGATTTTGGT
CATGAGATTATCAAAAAGGATCTTCACCTAGATCCTTTTAAATTAAAAATGAAGTTTTAAATCAATCTAA
AGTATATATGAGTAAACTTGGTCTGACAGTTACCAATGCTTAATCAGTGAGGCACCTATCTCAGCGATCT
GTCTATTTCGTTCATCCATAGTTGCCTGACTCCCCGTCGTGTAGATAACTACGATACGGGAGGGCTTACC
ATCTGGCCCCAGTGCTGCAATGATACCGCGAGACCCACGCTCACCGGCTCCAGATTTATCAGCAATAAAC
CAGCCAGCCGGAAGGGCCGAGCGCAGAAGTGGTCCTGCAACTTTATCCGCCTCCATCCAGTCTATTAATT
GTTGCCGGGAAGCTAGAGTAAGTAGTTCGCCAGTTAATAGTTTGCGCAACGTTGTTGCCATTGCTGCAGG
CATCGTGGTGTCACGCTCGTCGTTTGGTATGGCTTCATTCAGCTCCGGTTCCCAACGATCAAGGCGAGTT
ACATGATCCCCCATGTTGTGCAAAAAAGCGGTTAGCTCCTTCGGTCCTCCGATCGTTGTCAGAAGTAAGT
TGGCCGCAGTGTTATCACTCATGGTTATGGCAGCACTGCATAATTCTCTTACTGTCATGCCATCCGTAAG
ATGCTTTTCTGTGACTGGTGAGTACTCAACCAAGTCATTCTGAGAATAGTGTATGCGGCGACCGAGTTGC
TCTTGCCCGGCGTCAACACGGGATAATACCGCGCCACATAGCAGAACTTTAAAAGTGCTCATCATTGGAA
AACGTTCTTCGGGGCGAAAACTCTCAAGGATCTTACCGCTGTTGAGATCCAGTTCGATGTAACCCACTCG
TGCACCCAACTGATCTTCAGCATCTTTTACTTTCACCAGCGTTTCTGGGTGAGCAAAAACAGGAAGGCAA
AATGCCGCAAAAAAGGGAATAAGGGCGACACGGAAATGTTGAATACTCATACTCTTCCTTTTTCAATATT
ATTGAAGCATTTATCAGGGTTATTGTCTCATGAGCGGATACATATTTGAATGTATTTAGAAAAATAAACA
AATAGGGGTTCCGCGCACATTTCCCCGAAAAGTGCCACCTGACGTCTAAGAAACCATTATTATCATGACA
TTAACCTATAAAAATAGGCGTATCACGAGGCCCTTTCGT
